Addgene plasmid #159685: R713-M50-303: CMV51p> Halotag-HRasHVR
Purpose: Mammalian protein expression of HRAS HVR (Hypervariable region)-Halotag fusion
Depositing lab: Dominic Esposito. Depositing organization: National Cancer Institute (NCI). Publication: Membrane interactions of the globular domain and the hypervariable region of KRAS4b define its unique diffusion behavior. Goswami D, Chen, Yang Y, Gudla PR, Columbus J, Worthy K, Rigby M, Wheeler M, Mukhopadhyay S, Powell K, Burgan W, Wall V, Esposito D, Simanshu DK, Lightstone FC, Nissley DV, McCormick F, Turbyville T. Elife. 2020 Jan 20;9. pii: 47654. doi: 10.7554/eLife.47654. PubMed 31958057.
Backbone
  Vector backbone: pDest-303
  Vector type: Mammalian Expression
Growth in bacteria
  Bacterial resistance: Ampicillin, 100 μg/mL
  Growth temperature: 37°C
  Growth strain: DH5alpha
  Copy number: High Copy
Gene/Insert
  Gene/Insert name: Halotag-HRasHVR
  Species: H. sapiens (human)
  Entrez Gene: HRAS (a.k.a. C-BAS/HAS, C-H-RAS, C-HA-RAS1, CTLO, H-RASIDX, HAMSV, HRAS1, RASH1, p21ras)
  Tag / fusion protein: Halotag (N terminal on insert)
  Cloning method: Gateway Cloning
Terms and licenses: Academic/Nonprofit Terms; Industry Terms: Not Available to Industry
How to cite: R713-M50-303: CMV51p> Halotag-HRasHVR was a gift from Dominic Esposito (Addgene plasmid # 159685 ; http://n2t.net/addgene:159685 ; RRID:Addgene_159685)
