[The description below was written by a language model from this plasmid's Addgene catalogue record and pLannotate feature annotations shown in this document.]
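Description:
R713-M50-303: CMV51p> Halotag-HRasHVR is a mammalian expression plasmid built on the pDest-303 backbone by Gateway recombination. Remnants of attB4, attB5 and attL1/attL2-type sites flank the promoter, tag and insert modules, consistent with a multi-fragment assembly. It is propagated in E. coli as a high-copy plasmid using a ColE1/pUC-type origin with ampicillin selection (AmpR under its own bla promoter). An f1 origin is also present. For mammalian cells, the backbone carries a neomycin phosphotransferase gene driven by the SV40 early promoter and terminated by an SV40 poly(A) signal, which would allow G418 selection of stable lines. It also carries the Epstein-Barr virus oriP element, which can support episomal maintenance in cells that supply EBNA1. No EBNA1 gene is annotated on this plasmid.

The expression cassette uses the human CMV immediate-early enhancer and promoter (named CMV51p in the construct title; the annotated promoter segment ends before the attB5 scar) to drive an open reading frame ending in a bGH polyadenylation signal. The encoded protein is HaloTag, a modified dehalogenase that covalently binds chloroalkane ligands, followed by a TEV protease cleavage site and a short fragment of human HRAS corresponding to the C-terminal hypervariable region, the membrane-targeting portion of Ras. Short annotated fragments of CmR, ble and lacI appear to be backbone or cloning remnants rather than functional genes.

The construct expresses a HaloTag-labelled HRAS membrane anchor lacking the GTPase globular domain. The associated study examined how the globular domain and hypervariable region shape KRAS4b membrane diffusion, so it likely serves in fluorescent-ligand imaging of membrane behaviour, although the record does not state its exact role.
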