Features (pLannotate 1.2.2; 27 found; start..end, strand, type, name):
    204..1993    -  rep_origin     oriP: Epstein-Barr virus oriP replication origin (Yates et al., 2000)
   2014..2066    -  misc_feature   bom (fragment): basis of mobility region from pBR322
   2199..2219    +  protein_bind   attB4: mutant version of attB; core recombination site for the Gateway® BP reaction BP Clonase™
   2230..2533    +  enhancer       CMV enhancer: human cytomegalovirus immediate early enhancer
   2535..2734    +  promoter       CMV promoter: human cytomegalovirus (CMV) immediate early promoter
   2805..2823    -  protein_bind   attB5 (fragment): mutant version of attB; core recombination site for the Gateway® BP reaction BP Clonase™
   2829..3719    +  CDS            HaloTag®: modified bacterial dehalogenase that forms covalent bonds with chloroalkane derivatives
   3732..3752    +  CDS            TEV site: tobacco etch virus (TEV) protease recognition and cleavage site
   3769..3786    +  protein_bind   attL1 (fragment): mutant version of attL; recombination site for the Gateway® LR reaction LR Clonase™
   3791..3861    +  CDS            H-Ras (fragment): human small GTPase proto-oncoprotein
   3876..3982    +  CDS            CmR (fragment): chloramphenicol acetyltransferase; cat; confers resistance to chloramphenicol
   3986..4003    -  protein_bind   attL2 (fragment): mutant version of attL; recombination site for the Gateway® LR reaction LR Clonase™
   4066..4084    -  promoter       SP6 promoter: promoter for bacteriophage SP6 RNA polymerase
   4110..4334    +  polyA_signal   bGH poly(A) signal: bovine growth hormone polyadenylation signal
   4338..4359    +  promoter       SV40 promoter (fragment): SV40 enhancer and early promoter
   4380..4808    +  rep_origin     f1 ori (sequence partly withheld): f1 bacteriophage origin of replication; arrow indicates direction of (+) strand synthesis
   4822..5151    +  promoter       SV40 promoter: SV40 enhancer and early promoter
   5218..6009    +  CDS            neo: KKA2_KLEPN - Also known as kan, nptII. Experimental evidence at protein level: Swiss-Prot protein existence level 1. Resistance to kanamycin, neomycin, paromomycin, ribostamycin, butirosin and gentamicin B. From Klebsiella pneumoniae.
   6033..6191    +  CDS            ble (fragment): BLE_KLEPN - Experimental evidence at protein level: Swiss-Prot protein existence level 1. Binding protein with a strong affinity to the bleomycin family of antibiotics. Binds to CL990; an antimitotic-antibiotic compound. From Klebsiella pneumoniae.
   6186..6307    +  polyA_signal   SV40 poly(A) signal: SV40 polyadenylation signal
   6380..6396    -  protein_bind   lac operator: The lac repressor binds to the lac operator to inhibit transcription in E. coli. This inhibition can be relieved by adding lactose or isopropyl-β-D-thiogalactopyranoside (IPTG). lac repressor encoded by lacI
   6404..6434    -  promoter       lac promoter: promoter for the E. coli lac operon
   6449..6470    -  protein_bind   CAP binding site: CAP binding activates transcription in the presence of cAMP. E. coli catabolite activator protein
   6483..6575    -  CDS            lacI (fragment): lac repressor; lacI; The lac repressor binds to the lac operator to inhibit transcription in E. coli. This inhibition can be relieved by adding lactose or isopropyl-β-D-thiogalactopyranoside (IPTG).
   6758..7346    -  rep_origin     ori: high-copy-number ColE1/pMB1/pBR322/pUC origin of replication
   7517..8377    -  CDS            AmpR: β-lactamase; bla; confers resistance to ampicillin, carbenicillin, and related antibiotics
   8378..8482    -  promoter       AmpR promoter: bla
>Addgene plasmid #159685 | R713-M50-303: CMV51p> Halotag-HRasHVR | addgene full sequence | sequence record 313492 | Addgene NGS Result
GACGGATCGGGAGATCCGCCTTTATGTGTAACTCTTGGCTGAAGCTCTTACACCAATGCTGGGGGACATG
TACCTCCCAGGGGCCCAGGAAGACTACGGGAGGCTACACCAACGTCAATCAGAGGGGCCTGTGTAGCTAC
CGATAAGCGGACCCTCAAGAGGGCATTAGCAATAGTGTTTATAAGGCCCCCTTGTTAACCCTAAACGGGT
AGCATATGCTTCCCGGGTAGTAGTATATACTATCCAGACTAACCCTAATTCAATAGCATATGTTACCCAA
CGGGAAGCATATGCTATCGAATTAGGGTTAGTAAAAGGGTCCTAAGGAACAGCGATATCTCCCACCCCAT
GAGCTGTCACGGTTTTATTTACATGGGGTCAGGATTCCACGAGGGTAGTGAACCATTTTAGTCACAAGGG
CAGTGGCTGAAGATCAAGGAGCGGGCAGTGAACTCTCCTGAATCTTCGCCTGCTTCTTCATTCTCCTTCG
TTTAGCTAATAGAATAACTGCTGAGTTGTGAACAGTAAGGTGTATGTGAGGTGCTCGAAAACAAGGTTTC
AGGTGACGCCCCCAGAATAAAATTTGGACGGGGGGTTCAGTGGTGGCATTGTGCTATGACACCAATATAA
CCCTCACAAACCCCTTGGGCAATAAATACTAGTGTAGGAATGAAACATTCTGAATATCTTTAACAATAGA
AATCCATGGGGTGGGGACAAGCCGTAAAGACTGGATGTCCATCTCACACGAATTTATGGCTATGGGCAAC
ACATAATCCTAGTGCAATATGATACTGGGGTTATTAAGATGTGTCCCAGGCAGGGACCAAGACAGGTGAA
CCATGTTGTTACACTCTATTTGTAACAAGGGGAAAGAGAGTGGACGCCGACAGCAGCGGACTCCACTGGT
TGTCTCTAACACCCCCGAAAATTAAACGGGGCTCCACGCCAATGGGGCCCATAAACAAAGACAAGTGGCC
ACTCTTTTTTTTGAAATTGTGGAGTGGGGGCACGCGTCAGCCCCCACACGCCGCCCTGCGGTTTTGGACT
GTAAAATAAGGGTGTAATAACTTGGCTGATTGTAACCCCGCTAACCACTGCGGTCAAACCACTTGCCCAC
AAAACCACTAATGGCACCCCGGGGAATACCTGCATAAGTAGGTGGGCGGGCCAAGATAGGGGCGCGATTG
CTGCGATCTGGAGGACAAATTACACACACTTGCGCCTGAGCGCCAAGCACAGGGTTGTTGGTCCTCATAT
TCACGAGGTCGCTGAGAGCACGGTGGGCTAATGTTGCCATGGGTAGCATATACTACCCAAATATCTGGAT
AGCATATGCTATCCTAATCTATATCTGGGTAGCATAGGCTATCCTAATCTATATCTGGGTAGCATATGCT
ATCCTAATCTATATCTGGGTAGTATATGCTATCCTAATTTATATCTGGGTAGCATAGGCTATCCTAATCT
ATATCTGGGTAGCATATGCTATCCTAATCTATATCTGGGTAGTATATGCTATCCTAATCTGTATCCGGGT
AGCATATGCTATCCTAATAGAGATTAGGGTAGTATATGCTATCCTAATTTATATCTGGGTAGCATATACT
ACCCAAATATCTGGATAGCATATGCTATCCTAATCTATATCTGGGTAGCATATGCTATCCTAATCTATAT
CTGGGTAGCATAGGCTATCCTAATCTATATCTGGGTAGCATATGCTATCCTAATCTATATCTGGGTAGTA
TATGCTATCCTAATTTATATCTGGGTAGCATAGGCTATCCTAATCTATATCTGGGTAGCATATGCTATCC
TAATCTATATCTGGGTAGTATATGCTATCCTAATCTGTATCCGGGTAGCATATGCTATCCTCATGCATAT
ACAGTCAGCATATGATACCCAGTAGTAGAGTGGGAGTGCTATCCTTTGCATATGCCGCCACCTCCCAAGG
GGGCGTGAATTTTCGCTGCTTGTCCTTTTCCTGCTGGGGATCTCCCGATCCCCTATGGTGCACTCTCAGT
ACAATCTGCTCTGATGCCGCATAGTTAAGCCAGTATCTGCTCCCTGCTTGTGTGTTGGAGGTCGCTGAGT
AGTGCGCGAGCAAAATTTAAGCTACAACAAGGCAAGGCTTGACCGACAATTGCATGAAGAATCTGCTTAG
GGTTAGGCGTTTTGCGCTGCTTCGATCACAACTTTGTATAGAAAAGTTGGCCCTGCAGGCGTTACATAAC
TTACGGTAAATGGCCCGCCTGGCTGACCGCCCAACGACCCCCGCCCATTGACGTCAATAATGACGTATGT
TCCCATAGTAACGCCAATAGGGACTTTCCATTGACGTCAATGGGTGGAGTATTTACGGTAAACTGCCCAC
TTGGCAGTACATCAAGTGTATCATATGCCAAGTCCGCCCCCTATTGACGTCAATGACGGTAAATGGCCCG
CCTGGCATTATGCCCAGTACATGACCTTACGGGACTTTCCTACTTGGCAGTACATCTACGTATTAGTCAT
CGCTATTACCATGGTGATGCGGTTTTGGCAGTACACCAATGGGCGTGGATAGCGGTTTGACTCACGGGGA
TTTCCAAGTCTCCACCCCATTGACGTCAATGGGAGTTTGTTTTGGCACCAAAATCAACGGGACTTTCCAA
AATGTCGTAATAACCCCGCCCCGTTGACGCAAATGGGCGGTAGGCGTGTACGGTGGGAGGTCTATATAAG
CAGAGCTCGTTTAGTGAACCGTCAGATCGCCTGGAGACGCCATCCACGCTGTTTTGACCTCCATAGAAGA
CAGCCAACTTTTGTATACAAAGTGGACCATGGCAGAAATCGGTACTGGCTTTCCATTCGACCCCCATTAT
GTGGAAGTCCTGGGCGAGCGCATGCACTACGTCGATGTTGGTCCGCGCGATGGCACCCCTGTGCTGTTCC
TGCACGGTAACCCGACCTCCTCCTACGTGTGGCGCAACATCATCCCGCATGTTGCACCGACCCATCGCTG
CATTGCTCCAGACCTGATCGGTATGGGCAAATCCGACAAACCAGACCTGGGTTATTTCTTCGACGACCAC
GTCCGCTTCATGGATGCCTTCATCGAAGCCCTGGGTCTGGAAGAGGTCGTCCTGGTCATTCACGACTGGG
GCTCCGCTCTGGGTTTCCACTGGGCCAAGCGCAATCCAGAGCGCGTCAAAGGTATTGCATTTATGGAGTT
CATCCGCCCTATCCCGACCTGGGACGAATGGCCAGAATTTGCCCGCGAGACCTTCCAGGCCTTCCGCACC
ACCGACGTCGGCCGCAAGCTGATCATCGATCAGAACGTTTTTATCGAGGGTACGCTGCCGATGGGTGTCG
TCCGCCCGCTGACTGAAGTCGAGATGGACCATTACCGCGAGCCGTTCCTGAATCCTGTTGACCGCGAGCC
ACTGTGGCGCTTCCCAAACGAGCTGCCAATCGCCGGTGAGCCAGCGAACATCGTCGCGCTGGTCGAAGAA
TACATGGACTGGCTGCACCAGTCCCCTGTCCCGAAGCTGCTGTTCTGGGGCACCCCAGGCGTTCTGATCC
CACCGGCCGAAGCCGCTCGCCTGGCCAAAAGCCTGCCTAACTGCAAGGCTGTGGACATCGGCCCGGGTCT
GAATCTGCTGCAAGAAGACAACCCGGACCTGATCGGCAGCGAGATCGCGCGCTGGCTGTCGACGCTCGAG
ATTTCCGGCGAGCCAACCACTGAGGATCTGTACTTTCAGAGCGATAACGCGATCGCCACAACTTTGTACA
AAAAAGTTGGCAAGCTGCGGAAGCTGAACCCTCCTGATGAGAGTGGCCCCGGCTGCATGAGCTGCAAGTG
TGTGCTCTCCTAAGCTAACTGAATAGAGAAAAAAATCACTGGATATACCACCGTTGATATATCCCAATGG
CATCGTAAAGAACATTTTGAGGCATTTCAGTCAGTTGCTCAATGTACCTATAACCAGACCGTCAACTTTC
TTGTACAAAGTTGTGAAATTCTGCAGATATCCATCACACTGGCGGCCGCTCGAGCATGCATCTAGAGGGC
CCTATTCTATAGTGTCACCTAAATGCTAGAGCTCGCTGATCAGCCTCGACTGTGCCTTCTAGTTGCCAGC
CATCTGTTGTTTGCCCCTCCCCCGTGCCTTCCTTGACCCTGGAAGGTGCCACTCCCACTGTCCTTTCCTA
ATAAAATGAGGAAATTGCATCGCATTGTCTGAGTAGGTGTCATTCTATTCTGGGGGGTGGGGTGGGGCAG
GACAGCAAGGGGGAGGATTGGGAAGACAATAGCAGGCATGCTGGGGATGCGGTGGGCTCTATGGCTTCTG
AGGCGGAAAGAACCAGCTGGGGCTCTAGGGGGTATCCCC
[124 nt withheld, positions 4380-4503]
C
[91 nt withheld, positions 4505-4595]
A
[49 nt withheld, positions 4597-4645]
CCTTTGACGTTGGAGTCCACGTTCTTT
[37 nt withheld, positions 4673-4709]
ACCCTATCTCGGTCTATTCTTTTGATTTATAAGGGATTTTGCCGATTTCGGCCTATTGGTTAAAAAATGA
GCTGATTTAACAAAAATTTAACGCGAATTAATTCTGTGGAATGTGTGTCAGTTAGGGTGTGGAAAGTCCC
CAGGCTCCCCAGCAGGCAGAAGTATGCAAAGCATGCATCTCAATTAGTCAGCAACCAGGTGTGGAAAGTC
CCTAGGCTCCCCAGCAGGCAGAAGTATGCAAAGCATGCATCTCAATTAGTCAGCAACCATAGTCCCGCCC
CTAACTCCGCCCATCCCGCCCCTAACTCCGCCCAGTTCCGCCCATTCTCCGCCCCATGGCTGACTAATTT
TTTTTATTTATGCAGAGGCCGAGGCCGCCTCTGCCTCTGAGCTATTCCAGAAGTAGTGAGGAGGCTTTTT
TGGAGGCCTAGGCTTTTGCAAAAAGCTCCCGGGAGCTTGTATATCCATTTTCGGATCTGATCAAGAGACA
GGATGAGGATCGTTTCGCATGATTGAACAAGATGGATTGCACGCAGGTTCTCCGGCCGCTTGGGTGGAGA
GGCTATTCGGCTATGACTGGGCACAACAGACAATCGGCTGCTCTGATGCCGCCGTGTTCCGGCTGTCAGC
GCAGGGGCGCCCGGTTCTTTTTGTCAAGACCGACCTGTCCGGTGCCCTGAATGAACTGCAGGACGAGGCA
GCGCGGCTATCGTGGCTGGCCACGACGGGCGTTCCTTGCGCAGCTGTGCTCGACGTTGTCACTGAAGCGG
GAAGGGACTGGCTGCTATTGGGCGAAGTGCCGGGGCAGGATCTCCTGTCATCTCACCTTGCTCCTGCCGA
GAAAGTATCCATCATGGCTGATGCAATGCGGCGGCTGCATACGCTTGATCCGGCTACCTGCCCATTCGAC
CACCAAGCGAAACATCGCATCGAGCGAGCACGTACTCGGATGGAAGCCGGTCTTGTCGATCAGGATGATC
TGGACGAAGAGCATCAGGGGCTCGCGCCAGCCGAACTGTTCGCCAGGCTCAAGGCGCGCATGCCCGACGG
CGAGGATCTCGTCGTGACCCATGGCGATGCCTGCTTGCCGAATATCATGGTGGAAAATGGCCGCTTTTCT
GGATTCATCGACTGTGGCCGGCTGGGTGTGGCGGACCGCTATCAGGACATAGCGTTGGCTACCCGTGATA
TTGCTGAAGAGCTTGGCGGCGAATGGGCTGACCGCTTCCTCGTGCTTTACGGTATCGCCGCTCCCGATTC
GCAGCGCATCGCCTTCTATCGCCTTCTTGACGAGTTCTTCTGAGCGGGACTCTGGGGTTCGAAATGACCG
ACCAAGCGACGCCCAACCTGCCATCACGAGATTTCGATTCCACCGCCGCCTTCTATGAAAGGTTGGGCTT
CGGAATCGTTTTCCGGGACGCCGGCTGGATGATCCTCCAGCGCGGGGATCTCATGCTGGAGTTCTTCGCC
CACCCCAACTTGTTTATTGCAGCTTATAATGGTTACAAATAAAGCAATAGCATCACAAATTTCACAAATA
AAGCATTTTTTTCACTGCATTCTAGTTGTGGTTTGTCCAAACTCATCAATGTATCTTATCATGTCTGTAT
ACCGTCGACCTCTAGCTAGAGCTTGGCGTAATCATGGTCATAGCTGTTTCCTGTGTGAAATTGTTATCCG
CTCACAATTCCACACAACATACGAGCCGGAAGCATAAAGTGTAAAGCCTGGGGTGCCTAATGAGTGAGCT
AACTCACATTAATTGCGTTGCGCTCACTGCCCGCTTTCCAGTCGGGAAACCTGTCGTGCCAGCTGCATTA
ATGAATCGGCCAACGCGCGGGGAGAGGCGGTTTGCGTATTGGGCGCTCTTCCGCTTCCTCGCTCACTGAC
TCGCTGCGCTCGGTCGTTCGGCTGCGGCGAGCGGTATCAGCTCACTCAAAGGCGGTAATACGGTTATCCA
CAGAATCAGGGGATAACGCAGGAAAGAACATGTGAGCAAAAGGCCAGCAAAAGGCCAGGAACCGTAAAAA
GGCCGCGTTGCTGGCGTTTTTCCATAGGCTCCGCCCCCCTGACGAGCATCACAAAAATCGACGCTCAAGT
CAGAGGTGGCGAAACCCGACAGGACTATAAAGATACCAGGCGTTTCCCCCTGGAAGCTCCCTCGTGCGCT
CTCCTGTTCCGACCCTGCCGCTTACCGGATACCTGTCCGCCTTTCTCCCTTCGGGAAGCGTGGCGCTTTC
TCATAGCTCACGCTGTAGGTATCTCAGTTCGGTGTAGGTCGTTCGCTCCAAGCTGGGCTGTGTGCACGAA
CCCCCCGTTCAGCCCGACCGCTGCGCCTTATCCGGTAACTATCGTCTTGAGTCCAACCCGGTAAGACACG
ACTTATCGCCACTGGCAGCAGCCACTGGTAACAGGATTAGCAGAGCGAGGTATGTAGGCGGTGCTACAGA
GTTCTTGAAGTGGTGGCCTAACTACGGCTACACTAGAAGAACAGTATTTGGTATCTGCGCTCTGCTGAAG
CCAGTTACCTTCGGAAAAAGAGTTGGTAGCTCTTGATCCGGCAAACAAACCACCGCTGGTAGCGGTGGTT
TTTTTGTTTGCAAGCAGCAGATTACGCGCAGAAAAAAAGGATCTCAAGAAGATCCTTTGATCTTTTCTAC
GGGGTCTGACGCTCAGTGGAACGAAAACTCACGTTAAGGGATTTTGGTCATGAGATTATCAAAAAGGATC
TTCACCTAGATCCTTTTAAATTAAAAATGAAGTTTTAAATCAATCTAAAGTATATATGAGTAAACTTGGT
CTGACAGTTACCAATGCTTAATCAGTGAGGCACCTATCTCAGCGATCTGTCTATTTCGTTCATCCATAGT
TGCCTGACTCCCCGTCGTGTAGATAACTACGATACGGGAGGGCTTACCATCTGGCCCCAGTGCTGCAATG
ATACCGCGAGACCCACGCTCACCGGCTCCAGATTTATCAGCAATAAACCAGCCAGCCGGAAGGGCCGAGC
GCAGAAGTGGTCCTGCAACTTTATCCGCCTCCATCCAGTCTATTAATTGTTGCCGGGAAGCTAGAGTAAG
TAGTTCGCCAGTTAATAGTTTGCGCAACGTTGTTGCCATTGCTACAGGCATCGTGGTGTCACGCTCGTCG
TTTGGTATGGCTTCATTCAGCTCCGGTTCCCAACGATCAAGGCGAGTTACATGATCCCCCATGTTGTGCA
AAAAAGCGGTTAGCTCCTTCGGTCCTCCGATCGTTGTCAGAAGTAAGTTGGCCGCAGTGTTATCACTCAT
GGTTATGGCAGCACTGCATAATTCTCTTACTGTCATGCCATCCGTAAGATGCTTTTCTGTGACTGGTGAG
TACTCAACCAAGTCATTCTGAGAATAGTGTATGCGGCGACCGAGTTGCTCTTGCCCGGCGTCAATACGGG
ATAATACCGCGCCACATAGCAGAACTTTAAAAGTGCTCATCATTGGAAAACGTTCTTCGGGGCGAAAACT
CTCAAGGATCTTACCGCTGTTGAGATCCAGTTCGATGTAACCCACTCGTGCACCCAACTGATCTTCAGCA
TCTTTTACTTTCACCAGCGTTTCTGGGTGAGCAAAAACAGGAAGGCAAAATGCCGCAAAAAAGGGAATAA
GGGCGACACGGAAATGTTGAATACTCATACTCTTCCTTTTTCAATATTATTGAAGCATTTATCAGGGTTA
TTGTCTCATGAGCGGATACATATTTGAATGTATTTAGAAAAATAAACAAATAGGGGTTCCGCGCACATTT
CCCCGAAAAGTGCCACCTGACGTC
